>Addgene plasmid #167730 | BirA-Myc_N_TLX1 | addgene full sequence | sequence record 333749 | Addgene NGS Result
GACATTGATTATTGACTAGTTATTAATAGTAATCAATTACGGGGTCATTAGTTCATAGCCCATATATGGA
GTTCCGCGTTACATAACTTACGGTAAATGGCCCGCCTGGCTGACCGCCCAACGACCCCCGCCCATTGACG
TCAATAATGACGTATGTTCCCATAGTAACGCCAATAGGGACTTTCCATTGACGTCAATGGGTGGAGTATT
TACGGTAAACTGCCCACTTGGCAGTACATCAAGTGTATCATATGCCAAGTACGCCCCCTATTGACGTCAA
TGACGGTAAATGGCCCGCCTGGCATTATGCCCAGTACATGACCTTATGGGACTTTCCTACTTGGCAGTAC
ATCTACGTATTAGTCATCGCTATTACCATGGTGATGCGGTTTTGGCAGTACATCAATGGGCGTGGATAGC
GGTTTGACTCACGGGGATTTCCAAGTCTCCACCCCATTGACGTCAATGGGAGTTTGTTTTGGCACCAAAA
TCAACGGGACTTTCCAAAATGTCGTAACAACTCCGCCCCATTGACGCAAATGGGCGGTAGGCGTGTACGG
TGGGAGGTCTATATAAGCAGAGCTCTCCCTATCAGTGATAGAGATCTCCCTATCAGTGATAGAGATCGTC
GACGAGCTCGTTTAGTGAACCGTCAGATCGCCTGGAGACGCCATCCACGCTGTTTTGACCTCCATAGAAG
ACACCGGGACCGATCCAGCCTCCGGACTCTAGCGTTTAAACTTAAGCTTGGTACCGAGCTCGGATCCACT
AGTCCAGTGTGGTGGAATTCTGCAGATATCCAGCACAGTGGCGGCCGCTCGAGACCATGGAGCAGAAGCT
GATCAGCGAAGAGGACCTGGACAAGGACAACACCGTGCCCCTGAAGCTGATCGCCCTGCTGGCCAACGGC
GAGTTCCACTCTGGCGAGCAGCTGGGCGAGACACTGGGCATGAGCAGAGCCGCCATCAACAAGCACATCC
AGACCCTGCGGGACTGGGGCGTGGACGTGTTCACAGTGCCCGGCAAGGGCTACAGCCTGCCCGAGCCCAT
CCAGCTGCTGAACGCCAAGCAGATCCTGGGCCAGCTGGATGGCGGATCTGTGGCCGTGCTGCCCGTGATC
GACAGCACCAACCAGTATCTGCTCGACCGGATCGGCGAGCTGAAGTCCGGCGACGCCTGTATCGCCGAGT
ACCAGCAGGCCGGCAGAGGCGGCAGGGGCAGAAAGTGGTTCAGCCCCTTCGGCGCCAACCTGTACCTGAG
CATGTTCTGGAGACTGGAACAGGGCCCAGCCGCCGCTATTGGCCTGAGCCTGGTCATCGGCATCGTGATG
GCCGAGGTGCTGCGGAAGCTGGGCGCCGACAAAGTGCGCGTGAAGTGGCCCAACGACCTGTATCTGCAGG
ACCGGAAGCTGGCCGGCATCCTGGTGGAACTGACCGGCAAAACAGGCGACGCCGCCCAGATCGTGATCGG
CGCTGGCATCAACATGGCCATGCGGCGGGTGGAAGAGAGCGTGGTCAACCAGGGCTGGATCACCCTGCAG
GAAGCCGGCATCAACCTGGACCGGAACACCCTGGCCGCCATGCTGATCAGAGAGCTGAGAGCCGCCCTGG
AACTGTTCGAGCAGGAAGGCCTGGCCCCCTACCTGAGCAGATGGGAGAAGCTGGACAACTTCATCAACCG
GCCCGTGAAACTGATCATCGGCGACAAAGAGATCTTCGGCATCAGCCGGGGCATCGACAAGCAGGGGGCC
CTGCTCCTGGAACAGGACGGCATCATCAAGCCCTGGATGGGCGGCGAGATCAGCCTGCGGAGCGCCGAGA
AGGGCGGAGGCTCTGGCGGCGGAAGCGGCGGAGGCAGCGATATCACAAGTTTGTACAAAAAAGCAGGCTC
CACCATGGAGCACCTGGGTCCGCACCACCTCCACCCGGGTCACGCAGAGCCCATTAGCTTCGGCATCGAC
CAGATCCTCAACAGCCCGGACCAGGGTGGCTGCATGGGACCCGCCTCGCGCCTCCAGGACGGAGAATACG
GCCTTGGCTGCTTGGTCGGAGGCGCCTACACTTACGGCGGCGGGGGCTCCGCGGCCGCGACGGGGGCTGG
AGGAGCGGGGGCCTATGGTACTGGAGGTCCCGGCGGCCCCGGAGGCCCGGCAGGCGGCGGCGGCGCCTGC
AGCATGGGTCCTCTGACCGGCTCCTACAACGTGAACATGGCCTTGGCAGGCGGCCCCGGTCCTGGCGGCG
GCGGCGGCAGCAGCGGCGGTGCCGGGGCACTCAGCGCTGCGGGGGTAATCCGGGTGCCGGCACACAGGCC
GCTCGCCGGAGCCGTGGCCCACCCCCAGCCCCTGGCCACCGGCTTGCCCACCGTGCCCTCTGTGCCTGCC
ATGCCGGGCGTCAACAACCTCACTGGCCTCACCTTCCCCTGGATGGAGAGTAACCGCAGATACACAAAGG
ACAGGTTCACAGGTCACCCCTATCAGAACCGGACGCCCCCCAAGAAGAAGAAGCCGCGCACGTCCTTCAC
ACGCCTGCAGATCTGCGAGCTGGAGAAGCGCTTCCACCGCCAGAAGTACCTGGCCTCGGCCGAGCGCGCC
GCCCTGGCCAAGGCGCTCAAAATGACCGATGCGCAGGTCAAAACCTGGTTCCAGAACCGGCGGACAAAGT
GGAGACGGCAGACTGCGGAGGAACGGGAGGCCGAGAGGCAGCAAGCGAACCGCATCCTCCTGCAGTTGCA
GCAGGAGGCCTTCCAGAAGAGCCTGGCACAGCCGCTGCCCGCTGACCCTCTGTGCGTGCACAACTCGTCG
CTCTTCGCCCTGCAGAATCTGCAGCCGTGGTCTGATGACTCGACCAAAATCACTAGCGTCACGTCGGTGG
CGTCGGCCTGCGAGGACCCAGCTTTCTTGTACAAAGTGGTGACGTAAGCTAGGGGCCCGTTTAAACCCGC
TGATCAGCCTCGACTGTGCCTTCTAGTTGCCAGCCATCTGTTGTTTGCCCCTCCCCCGTGCCTTCCTTGA
CCCTGGAAGGTGCCACTCCCACTGTCCTTTCCTAATAAAATGAGGAAATTGCATCGCATTGTCTGAGTAG
GTGTCATTCTATTCTGGGGGGTGGGGTGGGGCAGGACAGCAAGGGGGAGGATTGGGAAGACAATAGCAGG
CATGCTGGGGATGCGGTGGGCTCTATGGCTTCTGAGGCGGAAAGAACCAGCTGGGGCTCTAGGGGGTATC
CCC
[124 nt withheld, positions 3224-3347]
C
[91 nt withheld, positions 3349-3439]
AGGGTGATGGTTCACGTACCTAGAAGTTCCTATTCCGAAGTTCCTATTCTCTAGAAAGTATAGGAACTTC
CTTGGCCAAAAAGCCTGAACTCACCGCGACGTCTGTCGAGAAGTTTCTGATCGAAAAGTTCGACAGCGTC
TCCGACCTGATGCAGCTCTCGGAGGGCGAAGAATCTCGTGCTTTCAGCTTCGATGTAGGAGGGCGTGGAT
ATGTCCTGCGGGTAAATAGCTGCGCCGATGGTTTCTACAAAGATCGTTATGTTTATCGGCACTTTGCATC
GGCCGCGCTCCCGATTCCGGAAGTGCTTGACATTGGGGAATTCAGCGAGAGCCTGACCTATTGCATCTCC
CGCCGTGCACAGGGTGTCACGTTGCAAGACCTGCCTGAAACCGAACTGCCCGCTGTTCTGCAGCCGGTCG
CGGAGGCCATGGATGCGATCGCTGCGGCCGATCTTAGCCAGACGAGCGGGTTCGGCCCATTCGGACCGCA
AGGAATCGGTCAATACACTACATGGCGTGATTTCATATGCGCGATTGCTGATCCCCATGTGTATCACTGG
CAAACTGTGATGGACGACACCGTCAGTGCGTCCGTCGCGCAGGCTCTCGATGAGCTGATGCTTTGGGCCG
AGGACTGCCCCGAAGTCCGGCACCTCGTGCACGCGGATTTCGGCTCCAACAATGTCCTGACGGACAATGG
CCGCATAACAGCGGTCATTGACTGGAGCGAGGCGATGTTCGGGGATTCCCAATACGAGGTCGCCAACATC
TTCTTCTGGAGGCCGTGGTTGGCTTGTATGGAGCAGCAGACGCGCTACTTCGAGCGGAGGCATCCGGAGC
TTGCAGGATCGCCGCGGCTCCGGGCGTATATGCTCCGCATTGGTCTTGACCAACTCTATCAGAGCTTGGT
TGACGGCAATTTCGATGATGCAGCTTGGGCGCAGGGTCGATGCGACGCAATCGTCCGATCCGGAGCCGGG
ACTGTCGGGCGTACACAAATCGCCCGCAGAAGCGCGGCCGTCTGGACCGATGGCTGTGTAGAAGTACTCG
CCGATAGTGGAAACCGACGCCCCAGCACTCGTCCGAGGGCAAAGGAATAGCACGTACTACGAGATTTCGA
TTCCACCGCCGCCTTCTATGAAAGGTTGGGCTTCGGAATCGTTTTCCGGGACGCCGGCTGGATGATCCTC
CAGCGCGGGGATCTCATGCTGGAGTTCTTCGCCCACCCCAACTTGTTTATTGCAGCTTATAATGGTTACA
AATAAAGCAATAGCATCACAAATTTCACAAATAAAGCATTTTTTTCACTGCATTCTAGTTGTGGTTTGTC
CAAACTCATCAATGTATCTTATCATGTCTGTATACCGTCGACCTCTAGCTAGAGCTTGGCGTAATCATGG
TCATAGCTGTTTCCTGTGTGAAATTGTTATCCGCTCACAATTCCACACAACATACGAGCCGGAAGCATAA
AGTGTAAAGCCTGGGGTGCCTAATGAGTGAGCTAACTCACATTAATTGCGTTGCGCTCACTGCCCGCTTT
CCAGTCGGGAAACCTGTCGTGCCAGCTGCATTAATGAATCGGCCAACGCGCGGGGAGAGGCGGTTTGCGT
ATTGGGCGCTCTTCCGCTTCCTCGCTCACTGACTCGCTGCGCTCGGTCGTTCGGCTGCGGCGAGCGGTAT
CAGCTCACTCAAAGGCGGTAATACGGTTATCCACAGAATCAGGGGATAACGCAGGAAAGAACATGTGAGC
AAAAGGCCAGCAAAAGGCCAGGAACCGTAAAAAGGCCGCGTTGCTGGCGTTTTTCCATAGGCTCCGCCCC
CCTGACGAGCATCACAAAAATCGACGCTCAAGTCAGAGGTGGCGAAACCCGACAGGACTATAAAGATACC
AGGCGTTTCCCCCTGGAAGCTCCCTCGTGCGCTCTCCTGTTCCGACCCTGCCGCTTACCGGATACCTGTC
CGCCTTTCTCCCTTCGGGAAGCGTGGCGCTTTCTCATAGCTCACGCTGTAGGTATCTCAGTTCGGTGTAG
GTCGTTCGCTCCAAGCTGGGCTGTGTGCACGAACCCCCCGTTCAGCCCGACCGCTGCGCCTTATCCGGTA
ACTATCGTCTTGAGTCCAACCCGGTAAGACACGACTTATCGCCACTGGCAGCAGCCACTGGTAACAGGAT
TAGCAGAGCGAGGTATGTAGGCGGTGCTACAGAGTTCTTGAAGTGGTGGCCTAACTACGGCTACACTAGA
AGAACAGTATTTGGTATCTGCGCTCTGCTGAAGCCAGTTACCTTCGGAAAAAGAGTTGGTAGCTCTTGAT
CCGGCAAACAAACCACCGCTGGTAGCGGTGGTTTTTTTGTTTGCAAGCAGCAGATTACGCGCAGAAAAAA
AGGATCTCAAGAAGATCCTTTGATCTTTTCTACGGGGTCTGACGCTCAGTGGAACGAAAACTCACGTTAA
GGGATTTTGGTCATGAGATTATCAAAAAGGATCTTCACCTAGATCCTTTTAAATTAAAAATGAAGTTTTA
AATCAATCTAAAGTATATATGAGTAAACTTGGTCTGACAGTTACCAATGCTTAATCAGTGAGGCACCTAT
CTCAGCGATCTGTCTATTTCGTTCATCCATAGTTGCCTGACTCCCCGTCGTGTAGATAACTACGATACGG
GAGGGCTTACCATCTGGCCCCAGTGCTGCAATGATACCGCGAGACCCACGCTCACCGGCTCCAGATTTAT
CAGCAATAAACCAGCCAGCCGGAAGGGCCGAGCGCAGAAGTGGTCCTGCAACTTTATCCGCCTCCATCCA
GTCTATTAATTGTTGCCGGGAAGCTAGAGTAAGTAGTTCGCCAGTTAATAGTTTGCGCAACGTTGTTGCC
ATTGCTACAGGCATCGTGGTGTCACGCTCGTCGTTTGGTATGGCTTCATTCAGCTCCGGTTCCCAACGAT
CAAGGCGAGTTACATGATCCCCCATGTTGTGCAAAAAAGCGGTTAGCTCCTTCGGTCCTCCGATCGTTGT
CAGAAGTAAGTTGGCCGCAGTGTTATCACTCATGGTTATGGCAGCACTGCATAATTCTCTTACTGTCATG
CCATCCGTAAGATGCTTTTCTGTGACTGGTGAGTACTCAACCAAGTCATTCTGAGAATAGTGTATGCGGC
GACCGAGTTGCTCTTGCCCGGCGTCAATACGGGATAATACCGCGCCACATAGCAGAACTTTAAAAGTGCT
CATCATTGGAAAACGTTCTTCGGGGCGAAAACTCTCAAGGATCTTACCGCTGTTGAGATCCAGTTCGATG
TAACCCACTCGTGCACCCAACTGATCTTCAGCATCTTTTACTTTCACCAGCGTTTCTGGGTGAGCAAAAA
CAGGAAGGCAAAATGCCGCAAAAAAGGGAATAAGGGCGACACGGAAATGTTGAATACTCATACTCTTCCT
TTTTCAATATTATTGAAGCATTTATCAGGGTTATTGTCTCATGAGCGGATACATATTTGAATGTATTTAG
AAAAATAAACAAATAGGGGTTCCGCGCACATTTCCCCGAAAAGTGCCACCTGACGTCGACGGATCGGGAG
ATCTCCCGATCCCCTATGGTGCACTCTCAGTACAATCTGCTCTGATGCCGCATAGTTAAGCCAGTATCTG
CTCCCTGCTTGTGTGTTGGAGGTCGCTGAGTAGTGCGCGAGCAAAATTTAAGCTACAACAAGGCAAGGCT
TGACCGACAATTGCATGAAGAATCTGCTTAGGGTTAGGCGTTTTGCGCTGCTTCGCGATGTACGGGCCAG
ATATACGCGTT
Features (pLannotate 1.2.2; 24 found; start..end, strand, type, name):
      1..380     +  enhancer       CMV enhancer: human cytomegalovirus immediate early enhancer
    381..584     +  promoter       CMV promoter: human cytomegalovirus (CMV) immediate early promoter
    586..605     +  promoter       PLtetO-1 promoter (fragment): modified phage lambda PL promoter with tet operator sites (Lutz and Bujard, 1997)
    607..626     +  promoter       PLtetO-1 promoter (fragment): modified phage lambda PL promoter with tet operator sites (Lutz and Bujard, 1997)
    634..667     +  promoter       TRE3GV promoter (fragment): 3rd-generation Tet-responsive promoter that can be activated by binding of Tet-On® 3G, optimized for retroviral and lentiviral vectors
    863..1822    +  CDS            birA: BIRA_ECOLI - Also known as bioR, dhbB. Experimental evidence at protein level: Swiss-Prot protein existence level 1. Acts both as a biotin--[acetyl-CoA-carboxylase] ligase and a biotin-operon repressor. In the presence of ATP, BirA activates biotin to form the BirA-biotinyl-5'-adenylate (BirA-bio-5'-AMP or holoBirA) complex. HoloBirA can either transfer the biotinyl moiety to the biotin carboxyl carrier protein (BCCP) subunit of acetyl-CoA carboxylase, or bind to the biotin operator site and inhibit transcription of the operon. From Escherichia coli (strain K12).
   1865..1889    +  protein_bind   attB1: mutant version of attB; recombination site for the Gateway® BP reaction BP Clonase™
   1895..2884    +  CDS            TLX1: TLX1_HUMAN - Also known as HOX11, TCL3. Experimental evidence at protein level: Swiss-Prot protein existence level 1. Controls the genesis of the spleen. Binds to the DNA sequence 5'-GGCGGTAAGTGG-3'. From Homo sapiens (Human).
   2886..2910    -  protein_bind   attB2: mutant version of attB; recombination site for the Gateway® BP reaction BP Clonase™
   2954..3178    +  polyA_signal   bGH poly(A) signal: bovine growth hormone polyadenylation signal
   3182..3203    +  promoter       SV40 promoter (fragment): SV40 enhancer and early promoter
   3224..3457    +  rep_origin     f1 ori (fragment) (sequence partly withheld): f1 bacteriophage origin of replication; arrow indicates direction of (+) strand synthesis
   3462..3509    +  protein_bind   FRT: FLP-mediated recombination occurs in the 8-bp core sequence TCTAGAAA (Turan and Bode, 2011). FLP recombinase from the Saccharomyces cerevisiae 2μ plasmid
   3517..4539    +  CDS            HygR: aminoglycoside phosphotransferase from E. coli; aph(4)-Ia; confers resistance to hygromycin
   4549..4674    +  CDS            ble (fragment): BLE_KLEPN - Experimental evidence at protein level: Swiss-Prot protein existence level 1. Binding protein with a strong affinity to the bleomycin family of antibiotics. Binds to CL990; an antimitotic-antibiotic compound. From Klebsiella pneumoniae.
   4669..4790    +  polyA_signal   SV40 poly(A) signal: SV40 polyadenylation signal
   4863..4879    -  protein_bind   lac operator: The lac repressor binds to the lac operator to inhibit transcription in E. coli. This inhibition can be relieved by adding lactose or isopropyl-β-D-thiogalactopyranoside (IPTG). lac repressor encoded by lacI
   4887..4917    -  promoter       lac promoter: promoter for the E. coli lac operon
   4932..4953    -  protein_bind   CAP binding site: CAP binding activates transcription in the presence of cAMP. E. coli catabolite activator protein
   4966..5058    -  CDS            lacI (fragment): lac repressor; lacI; The lac repressor binds to the lac operator to inhibit transcription in E. coli. This inhibition can be relieved by adding lactose or isopropyl-β-D-thiogalactopyranoside (IPTG).
   5241..5829    -  rep_origin     ori: high-copy-number ColE1/pMB1/pBR322/pUC origin of replication
   6000..6860    -  CDS            AmpR: β-lactamase; bla; confers resistance to ampicillin, carbenicillin, and related antibiotics
   6861..6965    -  promoter       AmpR promoter: bla
   7024..7076    -  misc_feature   bom (fragment): basis of mobility region from pBR322
