[The description below was written by a language model from this plasmid's Addgene catalogue record and pLannotate feature annotations shown in this document.]
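Description:
BirA-Myc_N_TLX1 is a mammalian expression plasmid of about 7.2 kb built on the pcDNA5/FRT/TO backbone. It carries human TLX1 (also known as HOX11 or TCL3), a homeobox transcription factor, fused at its N terminus to a Myc-tagged E. coli BirA biotin ligase. It replicates in E. coli from a high-copy ColE1/pUC-type origin and is selected with ampicillin through the β-lactamase gene. The annotation also shows a partial f1 origin and small lac-region remnants typical of the backbone.

Expression is driven by the CMV immediate-early enhancer and promoter. Short tet operator sequences lie directly downstream of the promoter; the annotation software labelled these as PLtetO-1 and TRE fragments. In cells that produce the Tet repressor, this arrangement keeps transcription off until tetracycline or doxycycline is added. The birA coding sequence comes next, then an attB1 site, the unmutated TLX1 open reading frame and attB2, which reflects Gateway recombination of the insert into a destination vector. A bovine growth hormone polyadenylation signal terminates the transcript. The Myc epitope is listed in the catalogue entry but is not separately annotated in the feature table.

Downstream, an FRT site directly precedes a hygromycin resistance gene with no annotated promoter of its own, followed by an SV40 polyadenylation signal. In this backbone design, Flp-mediated integration into a genomic FRT site of a suitable host line is what activates hygromycin resistance, giving isogenic, single-copy stable lines. The BirA fusion points to proximity-dependent biotinylation (BioID-type) mapping of TLX1 protein interactions, in keeping with the associated study of human transcription factor interaction networks. The record does not state whether the BirA carries the promiscuous-labelling mutation.
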