Addgene plasmid #167730: BirA-Myc_N_TLX1
Purpose: Expresses TLX1 in mammalian cells
Depositing lab: Markku Varjosalo. Depositing organization: University of Helsinki. Publication: Human transcription factor protein interaction networks. Goos H, Kinnunen M, Salokas K, Tan Z, Liu X, Yadav L, Zhang Q, Wei GH, Varjosalo M. Nat Commun. 2022 Feb 9;13(1):766. doi: 10.1038/s41467-022-28341-5. PubMed 35140242.
Backbone
  Vector backbone: pcDNA5/FRT/TO
  Vector type: Mammalian Expression
  Selectable markers: Hygromycin
Growth in bacteria
  Bacterial resistance: Ampicillin, 100 μg/mL
  Growth temperature: 37°C
  Growth strain: DH5alpha
  Copy number: High Copy
Gene/Insert
  Gene/Insert name: TLX1 (alt names: Uniprot P31314; ENSG00000107807)
  Species: H. sapiens (human)
  Mutation: no mutations
  Entrez Gene: TLX1 (a.k.a. HOX11, TCL3)
  Tag / fusion protein: Myc-BirA (N terminal on insert)
  Cloning method: Gateway Cloning
Terms and licenses: Academic/Nonprofit Terms; Industry Terms: Not Available to Industry
How to cite: BirA-Myc_N_TLX1 was a gift from Markku Varjosalo (Addgene plasmid # 167730 ; http://n2t.net/addgene:167730 ; RRID:Addgene_167730)
